Addgene plasmid #125900: 60_pAAV-ProA17-CatCh-GFP-WPRE
Purpose: Targeting expression to neuronal and glial cell types in mice, non-human primates, and human retina
Depositing lab: Botond Roska. Depositing organization: Friedrich Miescher Institute for Biomedical Research. Publication: Targeting neuronal and glial cell types with synthetic promoter AAVs in mice, non-human primates and humans. Juttner J, Szabo A, Gross-Scherf B, Morikawa RK, Rompani SB, Hantz P, Szikra T, Esposti F, Cowan CS, Bharioke A, Patino-Alvarez CP, Keles O, Kusnyerik A, Azoulay T, Hartl D, Krebs AR, Schubeler D, Hajdu RI, Lukats A, Nemeth J, Nagy ZZ, Wu KC, Wu RH, Xiang L, Fang XL, Jin ZB, Goldblum D, Hasler PW, Scholl HPN, Krol J, Roska B. Nat Neurosci. 2019 Jul 8. pii: 10.1038/s41593-019-0431-2. doi: 10.1038/s41593-019-0431-2. PubMed 31285614.
Backbone
  Vector backbone: pAAV
  Vector type: AAV
Growth in bacteria
  Bacterial resistance: Ampicillin, 100 μg/mL
  Growth temperature: 37°C
  Growth strain: NEB Stable
  Copy number: High Copy
Gene/Insert
  Gene/Insert name: CatCh-GFP (alt name: ChR2(L132C)-EGFP)
  Species: Synthetic
  Promoter: ProA17
  Cloning method: Restriction Enzyme; 5′ cloning site Unknown (unknown if destroyed); 3′ cloning site Unknown (unknown if destroyed)
Terms and licenses: Academic/Nonprofit Terms; Industry Terms: Not Available to Industry
Depositor comments: Please visit https://www.biorxiv.org/content/early/2018/10/04/434720.full.pdf for BioRxiv preprint
How to cite: 60_pAAV-ProA17-CatCh-GFP-WPRE was a gift from Botond Roska (Addgene plasmid # 125900 ; http://n2t.net/addgene:125900 ; RRID:Addgene_125900)
