[The description below was written by a language model from this plasmid's Addgene catalogue record and pLannotate feature annotations shown in this document.]
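Description:
60_pAAV-ProA17-CatCh-GFP-WPRE is an AAV transfer plasmid of about 7.7 kb, built on a pAAV backbone and used to produce recombinant adeno-associated virus for cell-type-targeted expression in the retina. It is propagated in E. coli as a high-copy plasmid through a ColE1/pUC-type origin and selected with ampicillin via the β-lactamase gene and its native promoter. An f1 phage origin is also present in the backbone. The recorded growth strain is a recombination-deficient one, which fits the repeat-prone AAV2 inverted terminal repeats. In the sequence annotation the right-hand ITR is detected in full, while the left-hand one appears only as two short fragments. This may reflect the difficulty of sequencing or annotating ITRs rather than a real truncation.

Between the ITRs, which provide the signals for replication and packaging of the vector genome into AAV capsids, the synthetic promoter ProA17 drives CatCh-GFP. The promoter is not annotated as such, but it presumably occupies the roughly 2 kb region upstream of the coding sequence. A short match to mouse Bloc1s1 falls within that region, and this hints that the promoter contains mouse genomic sequence, although the record does not state its origin. CatCh is the L132C variant of channelrhodopsin-2, a blue-light-gated cation channel from Chlamydomonas, here fused to EGFP so that expressing cells can be both seen by fluorescence and depolarised by light. A WPRE downstream enhances transcript stability and expression, and a human growth hormone polyadenylation signal terminates the message. The construct belongs to a collection of synthetic-promoter AAVs intended for targeting neuronal and glial cell types in mouse, non-human primate and human retina. The record does not specify which cell population ProA17 labels.
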