Features (pLannotate 1.2.2; 16 found; start..end, strand, type, name):
     12..39      +  repeat_region  AAV2 ITR (fragment): inverted terminal repeat of adeno-associated virus serotype 2 inverted
     68..95      +  repeat_region  AAV2 ITR (fragment): inverted terminal repeat of adeno-associated virus serotype 2 inverted
   1552..1683    +  CDS            Bloc1s1 (fragment): BL1S1_MOUSE - Also known as Gcn5l1. Experimental evidence at protein level: Swiss-Prot protein existence level 1. May negatively regulate aerobic respiration through mitochondrial protein lysine-acetylation. May counteract the action of the deacetylase SIRT3 by acetylating and regulating proteins of the mitochondrial respiratory chain including ATP5F1A and NDUFA9. From Mus musculus (Mouse).
   2157..3082    +  CDS            ChR2 (fragment): N-terminal fragment of channelrhodopsin-2 from the alga Chlamydomonas reinhardtii (Nagel et al., 2003) blue light-activated cation channel
   3087..3803    +  CDS            EGFP: EGFP is a basic (constitutively fluorescent) green fluorescent protein published in 1996, derived from Aequorea victoria. It is reported to be a rapidly-maturing weak dimer with moderate acid sensitivity.
   3810..3834    +  misc_feature   MCS (fragment): pBluescript multiple cloning site
   3834..4422    +  misc_feature   WPRE: woodchuck hepatitis virus posttranscriptional regulatory element
   4454..4930    +  polyA_signal   hGH poly(A) signal: human growth hormone polyadenylation signal
   4970..5110    +  repeat_region  AAV2 ITR: inverted terminal repeat of adeno-associated virus serotype 2 inverted
   5115..5166    -  misc_feature   bom (fragment): basis of mobility region from pBR322
   5185..5640    +  rep_origin     f1 ori (sequence partly withheld): f1 bacteriophage origin of replication; arrow indicates direction of (+) strand synthesis
   5641..5690    -  misc_feature   bom (fragment): basis of mobility region from pBR322
   5792..5827    -  CDS            rop (fragment): Rop protein, which maintains plasmids at low copy number; rop
   5922..6026    +  promoter       AmpR promoter: bla
   6027..6887    +  CDS            AmpR: β-lactamase; bla; confers resistance to ampicillin, carbenicillin, and related antibiotics
   7058..7646    +  rep_origin     ori: high-copy-number ColE1/pMB1/pBR322/pUC origin of replication
>Addgene plasmid #125900 | 60_pAAV-ProA17-CatCh-GFP-WPRE | addgene full sequence | sequence record 257067 | Addgene NGS Result
CCTGCAGGCAGCTGCGCGCTCGCTCGCTCACTGAGGCCGCCCGGGCGTCGGGCGACCTTTGGTCGCCCGG
CCTCAGTGAGCGAGCGAGCGCGCAGAGAGGGAGTGGCCAACTCCATCACTAGGGGTTCCTGCGGCCGCAC
GCGTAAGAGTGCAGAGATGGTGATCTGATTGTCTATGGGAAGAAAGGAGGCACATACTATGCCTTCCGCC
CAGGGCGAGTGACAGGCTTGGTTGCAAATCCAGAGACTGATTCATCCAAGGGAGTCATGCAGGGTTAGGG
TCATCAACCATTACTCATCTTGAGGGGAGATTAGGGGGAAGAATGGCTGTGGTTGGGGGCTCTGGTCTCC
TTTGTCTCCAGACAGCTCTCTCCTCCTCTTCTCTGGTGTTCCCACACTGGCACATCCTTTGCTACATTTG
TGACGCTGGCCAGACTTCTTTCTGTTTACTTGCTAGACGCCACCCCACATTCGAAGCTTAGAGGGCACCT
AAGCCAAATCCTGATTAGAAAGGGTTTTGTGTTGCTCCCCACAGCTCCTATTCTCCAGAAAATAAAACAA
AGGCCTAGTTTGTCTCAGCCCTTGTCAGGTGCCCTGCCCACTTTCTTGAAGCCCCCCCCCCCACCCAGCC
CTTTGCCTCCTCTGCCCCCACACATTCCAGTGGGTGAGGGCACCGGATGTGGAGTCTCCTTACTGACCTA
GAGCTTTGGAATAGGGAATGAAAAGGTCATCTGCTAGTAAGAGAGGGAACACTGGTTATGTAAAAGGGAA
AGTGAAAAACACTGGTGGAGGATGGAGAGCTAACCTCTTAGCAGTGATAGTTACCACAGCCAGCACCTTG
ACTGAGCTGAGAAGTGTCAGCACTGGGCAGTGTGGGTGGGGTGGTGTTCACTCATCTGTGTGGGTGGGAG
AGTTGGGTCTGAAGGTGAAAGCCTGTGATCCCAGCTCTTGGACTGTAGAGGCAAGAGGATTAGATCAAGG
CCAGCTTCATCCACATAGCGAGTTTGGGGTCATCCTGGGCTACATAAGACCCTGTCTCAAAACGGGGCCT
GGGAAGAACCAAGAAAATCTCTTGGGGTAGGCTCATTTGACCCAGGATTCCTGAGGAGGGGGTGTGGTCT
CCCATCCCACTCCAGATCCAGGGAGGGGCCTGACTTCCTTTGCAACTTCTTGCAGAGCTCACTGGGCTTC
AAATCACAGCCAGATGTGTCCCTGCTGCTGCTGAATTTTCCCACGCTCCCTTTTCCCTCCCAGCTTCTTC
CTCAGGGATATCCCCCCAGGTTAACCTTCCCTGCCCCAGCTCAGATGCAGAAACTTCTTGAGAGGATAGG
AAATGGTTACTAGTCAGCTCCGGACTTGGCTTTCCTGGGAACCTTGGGATTGGAGGAAGGAGCCTGCTTC
ATTTGGGTCATATCCAGAAAAGGCCAGAGTCCCAAGGTTTCCTCAGTCCTCCCTCCTGGCTGATCTCCCA
CGACTGTTATAGGCTGTTTCCCCTGAAAACCACCCCATATGAGTTGGATAAGCTGACATACCCCCTCCTC
CAATCCTTAGTGTGGCCCAGGCCTACATGAACCAGAGAAAGCTGGACCATGAGGTGAAGACTCTACAGGT
CCAGGCTGCCCAGTTTGCCAAGCAGACAGGCCAGTGGATTGGAATGGTGGAGAACTTCAACCAGGCACTT
AAGGTGGGCCTCACTCAGTACATCACTGCCTTTAACTGAACCGACATTGGCTGTCTCCAGTCTCATAAAT
ATCCCAGACCTAGGGTTAATGAGGAAGTGGGGATGGTCCCAGATACTCTTTTCTATGGCTATAGTATCAG
AAAAACTAGAAAGAAAAAGGGCAGGATCTCAGGATATAGCTCGGTGACATGTTTAGGGCCCTAGTACATG
TCTGGGTTCAATCCCCAGCACTACAAAATAAAAGTACTCAGAAAACCCTGAGTATGGTACATGGACCAGT
GCTACCAGCTCGTCTGGACGCTGATGCAGGAGATAGCTTAAGCCCAGGAATTGAAGCCAACCTGAGCAAC
ACTGCAGTAATTCATCTCAAAAGAATGCGAGACAGACAGAAAAGCAGTTGATGGGTCTGAGTAAGCCACC
CCAGCTGGCCTCAATCTCTTCTCCCCTTTCCCAGGAAATTGGGGGGATCCGCCACCATGGATTATGGAGG
CGCCCTGAGTGCCGTTGGGCGCGAGCTGCTATTTGTAACGAACCCAGTAGTCGTCAATGGCTCTGTACTT
GTGCCTGAGGACCAGTGTTACTGCGCGGGCTGGATTGAGTCGCGTGGCACAAACGGTGCCCAAACGGCGT
CGAACGTGCTGCAATGGCTTGCTGCTGGCTTCTCCATCCTACTGCTTATGTTTTACGCCTACCAAACATG
GAAGTCAACCTGCGGCTGGGAGGAGATCTATGTGTGCGCTATCGAGATGGTCAAGGTGATTCTCGAGTTC
TTCTTCGAGTTTAAGAACCCGTCCATGCTGTATCTAGCCACAGGCCACCGCGTCCAGTGGTTGCGTTACG
CCGAGTGGCTTCTCACCTGCCCGGTCATTTGCATTCACCTGTCAAACCTGACGGGCTTGTCCAACGACTA
CAGCAGGCGCACCATGGGTCTGCTTGTGTCTGATATTGGCACAATTGTGTGGGGCGCCACTTCCGCCATG
GCCACCGGATACGTCAAGGTCATCTTCTTCTGCCTGGGTCTGTGTTATGGTGCTAACACGTTCTTTCACG
CTGCCAAGGCCTACATCGAGGGTTACCACACCGTGCCGAAGGGCCGGTGTCGCCAGGTGGTGACTGGCAT
GGCTTGGCTCTTCTTCGTATCATGGGGTATGTTCCCCATCCTGTTCATCCTCGGCCCCGAGGGCTTCGGC
GTCCTGAGCGTGTACGGCTCCACCGTCGGCCACACCATCATTGACCTGATGTCGAAGAACTGCTGGGGTC
TGCTCGGCCACTACCTGCGCGTGCTGATCCACGAGCATATCCTCATCCACGGCGACATTCGCAAGACCAC
CAAATTGAACATTGGTGGCACTGAGATTGAGGTCGAGACGCTGGTGGAGGACGAGGCCGAGGCTGGCGCG
GTACCCATGGTGAGCAAGGGCGAGGAGCTGTTCACCGGGGTGGTGCCCATCCTGGTCGAGCTGGACGGCG
ACGTAAACGGCCACAAGTTCAGCGTGTCCGGCGAGGGCGAGGGCGATGCCACCTACGGCAAGCTGACCCT
GAAGTTCATCTGCACCACCGGCAAGCTGCCCGTGCCCTGGCCCACCCTCGTGACCACCCTGACCTACGGC
GTGCAGTGCTTCAGCCGCTACCCCGACCACATGAAGCAGCACGACTTCTTCAAGTCCGCCATGCCCGAAG
GCTACGTCCAGGAGCGCACCATCTTCTTCAAGGACGACGGCAACTACAAGACCCGCGCCGAGGTGAAGTT
CGAGGGCGACACCCTGGTGAACCGCATCGAGCTGAAGGGCATCGACTTCAAGGAGGACGGCAACATCCTG
GGGCACAAGCTGGAGTACAACTACAACAGCCACAACGTCTATATCATGGCCGACAAGCAGAAGAACGGCA
TCAAGGTGAACTTCAAGATCCGCCACAACATCGAGGACGGCAGCGTGCAGCTCGCCGACCACTACCAGCA
GAACACCCCCATCGGCGACGGCCCCGTGCTGCTGCCCGACAACCACTACCTGAGCACCCAGTCCGCCCTG
AGCAAAGACCCCAACGAGAAGCGCGATCACATGGTCCTGCTGGAGTTCGTGACCGCCGCCGGGATCACTC
TCGGCATGGACGAGCTGTACAAGTGATAAGAATTCGATATCAAGCTTATCGATAATCAACCTCTGGATTA
CAAAATTTGTGAAAGATTGACTGGTATTCTTAACTATGTTGCTCCTTTTACGCTATGTGGATACGCTGCT
TTAATGCCTTTGTATCATGCTATTGCTTCCCGTATGGCTTTCATTTTCTCCTCCTTGTATAAATCCTGGT
TGCTGTCTCTTTATGAGGAGTTGTGGCCCGTTGTCAGGCAACGTGGCGTGGTGTGCACTGTGTTTGCTGA
CGCAACCCCCACTGGTTGGGGCATTGCCACCACCTGTCAGCTCCTTTCCGGGACTTTCGCTTTCCCCCTC
CCTATTGCCACGGCGGAACTCATCGCCGCCTGCCTTGCCCGCTGCTGGACAGGGGCTCGGCTGTTGGGCA
CTGACAATTCCGTGGTGTTGTCGGGGAAATCATCGTCCTTTCCTTGGCTGCTCGCCTATGTTGCCACCTG
GATTCTGCGCGGGACGTCCTTCTGCTACGTCCCTTCGGCCCTCAATCCAGCGGACCTTCCTTCCCGCGGC
CTGCTGCCGGCTCTGCGGCCTCTTCCGCGTCTTCGCCTTCGCCCTCAGACGAGTCGGATCTCCCTTTGGG
CCGCCTCCCCGCATCGATACCGAGCGCTGCTCGAGAGATCTACGGGTGGCATCCCTGTGACCCCTCCCCA
GTGCCTCTCCTGGCCCTGGAAGTTGCCACTCCAGTGCCCACCAGCCTTGTCCTAATAAAATTAAGTTGCA
TCATTTTGTCTGACTAGGTGTCCTTCTATAATATTATGGGGTGGAGGGGGGTGGTATGGAGCAAGGGGCA
AGTTGGGAAGACAACCTGTAGGGCCTGCGGGGTCTATTGGGAACCAAGCTGGAGTGCAGTGGCACAATCT
TGGCTCACTGCAATCTCCGCCTCCTGGGTTCAAGCGATTCTCCTGCCTCAGCCTCCCGAGTTGTTGGGAT
TCCAGGCATGCATGACCAGGCTCAGCTAATTTTTGTTTTTTTGGTAGAGACGGGGTTTCACCATATTGGC
CAGGCTGGTCTCCAACTCCTAATCTCAGGTGATCTACCCACCTTGGCCTCCCAAATTGCTGGGATTACAG
GCGTGAACCACTGCTCCCTTCCCTGTCCTTCTGATTTTGTAGGTAACCACGTGCGGACCGAGCGGCCGCA
GGAACCCCTAGTGATGGAGTTGGCCACTCCCTCTCTGCGCGCTCGCTCGCTCACTGAGGCCGGGCGACCA
AAGGTCGCCCGACGCCCGGGCTTTGCCCGGGCGGCCTCAGTGAGCGAGCGAGCGCGCAGCTGCCTGCAGG
GGCGCCTGATGCGGTATTTTCTCCTTACGCATCTGTGCGGTATTTCACACCGCATA
[95 nt withheld, positions 5167-5261]
T
[46 nt withheld, positions 5263-5308]
C
[141 nt withheld, positions 5310-5450]
CCTTTGACGTTGGAGTCCACGTTCTTT
[37 nt withheld, positions 5478-5514]
ACTCTATCTCGGGCTATTCTTTTGATTTATAAGGGATTTTGCCGATTTCGGTCTATTGGTTAAAAAATGA
GCTGATTTAACAAAAATTTAACGCGAATTTTAACAAAATATTAACGTTTACAATTTTATGGTGCACTCTC
AGTACAATCTGCTCTGATGCCGCATAGTTAAGCCAGCCCCGACACCCGCCAACACCCGCTGACGCGCCCT
GACGGGCTTGTCTGCTCCCGGCATCCGCTTACAGACAAGCTGTGACCGTCTCCGGGAGCTGCATGTGTCA
GAGGTTTTCACCGTCATCACCGAAACGCGCGAGACGAAAGGGCCTCGTGATACGCCTATTTTTATAGGTT
AATGTCATGATAATAATGGTTTCTTAGACGTCAGGTGGCACTTTTCGGGGAAATGTGCGCGGAACCCCTA
TTTGTTTATTTTTCTAAATACATTCAAATATGTATCCGCTCATGAGACAATAACCCTGATAAATGCTTCA
ATAATATTGAAAAAGGAAGAGTATGAGTATTCAACATTTCCGTGTCGCCCTTATTCCCTTTTTTGCGGCA
TTTTGCCTTCCTGTTTTTGCTCACCCAGAAACGCTGGTGAAAGTAAAAGATGCTGAAGATCAGTTGGGTG
CACGAGTGGGTTACATCGAACTGGATCTCAACAGCGGTAAGATCCTTGAGAGTTTTCGCCCCGAAGAACG
TTTTCCAATGATGAGCACTTTTAAAGTTCTGCTATGTGGCGCGGTATTATCCCGTATTGACGCCGGGCAA
GAGCAACTCGGTCGCCGCATACACTATTCTCAGAATGACTTGGTTGAGTACTCACCAGTCACAGAAAAGC
ATCTTACGGATGGCATGACAGTAAGAGAATTATGCAGTGCTGCCATAACCATGAGTGATAACACTGCGGC
CAACTTACTTCTGACAACGATCGGAGGACCGAAGGAGCTAACCGCTTTTTTGCACAACATGGGGGATCAT
GTAACTCGCCTTGATCGTTGGGAACCGGAGCTGAATGAAGCCATACCAAACGACGAGCGTGACACCACGA
TGCCTGTAGCAATGGCAACAACGTTGCGCAAACTATTAACTGGCGAACTACTTACTCTAGCTTCCCGGCA
ACAATTAATAGACTGGATGGAGGCGGATAAAGTTGCAGGACCACTTCTGCGCTCGGCCCTTCCGGCTGGC
TGGTTTATTGCTGATAAATCTGGAGCCGGTGAGCGTGGGTCTCGCGGTATCATTGCAGCACTGGGGCCAG
ATGGTAAGCCCTCCCGTATCGTAGTTATCTACACGACGGGGAGTCAGGCAACTATGGATGAACGAAATAG
ACAGATCGCTGAGATAGGTGCCTCACTGATTAAGCATTGGTAACTGTCAGACCAAGTTTACTCATATATA
CTTTAGATTGATTTAAAACTTCATTTTTAATTTAAAAGGATCTAGGTGAAGATCCTTTTTGATAATCTCA
TGACCAAAATCCCTTAACGTGAGTTTTCGTTCCACTGAGCGTCAGACCCCGTAGAAAAGATCAAAGGATC
TTCTTGAGATCCTTTTTTTCTGCGCGTAATCTGCTGCTTGCAAACAAAAAAACCACCGCTACCAGCGGTG
GTTTGTTTGCCGGATCAAGAGCTACCAACTCTTTTTCCGAAGGTAACTGGCTTCAGCAGAGCGCAGATAC
CAAATACTGTTCTTCTAGTGTAGCCGTAGTTAGGCCACCACTTCAAGAACTCTGTAGCACCGCCTACATA
CCTCGCTCTGCTAATCCTGTTACCAGTGGCTGCTGCCAGTGGCGATAAGTCGTGTCTTACCGGGTTGGAC
TCAAGACGATAGTTACCGGATAAGGCGCAGCGGTCGGGCTGAACGGGGGGTTCGTGCACACAGCCCAGCT
TGGAGCGAACGACCTACACCGAACTGAGATACCTACAGCGTGAGCTATGAGAAAGCGCCACGCTTCCCGA
AGGGAGAAAGGCGGACAGGTATCCGGTAAGCGGCAGGGTCGGAACAGGAGAGCGCACGAGGGAGCTTCCA
GGGGGAAACGCCTGGTATCTTTATAGTCCTGTCGGGTTTCGCCACCTCTGACTTGAGCGTCGATTTTTGT
GATGCTCGTCAGGGGGGCGGAGCCTATGGAAAAACGCCAGCAACGCGGCCTTTTTACGGTTCCTGGCCTT
TTGCTGGCCTTTTGCTCACATGT
